Addgene plasmid #119679: pDsRed-importinα
Purpose: Expresses DsRed-tagged human importinα in mammalian cells
Depositing lab: Kenji Sugimoto. Depositing organization: Osaka Metropolitan University. Publication: Molecular dynamics of Aurora-A kinase in living mitotic cells simultaneously visualized with histone H3 and nuclear membrane protein importinalpha. Sugimoto K, Urano T, Zushi H, Inoue K, Tasaka H, Tachibana M, Dotsu M. Cell Struct Funct. 2002 Dec;27(6):457-67. PubMed 12576638.
Backbone
  Vector backbone: pDsRed-C1
  Backbone manufacturer: Clontech
  Vector type: Mammalian Expression
  Selectable markers: Neomycin (select with G418)
Growth in bacteria
  Bacterial resistance: Kanamycin, 50 μg/mL
  Growth temperature: 37°C
  Growth strain: DH5alpha
  Copy number: Unknown
Gene/Insert
  Gene/Insert name: importinα
  Species: H. sapiens (human)
  Insert size (bp): 1000
  Mutation: Contains amino acids 251-529
  Entrez Gene: KPNA2 (a.k.a. IPOA1, PTAC58, QIP2, RCH1, SRP1-alpha, SRP1alpha)
  Promoter: CMV
  Tag / fusion protein: DsRed (N terminal on backbone)
  Cloning method: Restriction Enzyme; 5′ cloning site EcoRI (unknown if destroyed); 3′ cloning site BamHI (unknown if destroyed)
  Sequencing primers: 5′ n/a
Terms and licenses: Academic/Nonprofit Terms; Industry Terms: Not Available to Industry
How to cite: pDsRed-importinα was a gift from Kenji Sugimoto (Addgene plasmid # 119679 ; http://n2t.net/addgene:119679 ; RRID:Addgene_119679)
