[The description below was written by a language model from this plasmid's Addgene catalogue record and pLannotate feature annotations shown in this document.]
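Description:
pDsRed-importinα is a mammalian expression plasmid built on the Clontech pDsRed-C1 backbone. It produces a red-fluorescent fusion of DsRed to a C-terminal portion of human importin α (KPNA2, also known as RCH1 or SRP1-alpha). The sequenced plasmid is about 5.6 kb. It replicates in E. coli from a high-copy ColE1/pUC-type origin and also carries an f1 phage origin. A single Tn5-derived NeoR/KanR gene provides both selections. A bacterial bla-type promoter drives it for kanamycin resistance in bacteria, and the SV40 enhancer/early promoter, with an HSV TK polyadenylation signal, drives it for G418 selection of transfected mammalian cells. The short ble, bGH poly(A) and SV40 large T antigen fragments in the annotation are partial matches, most likely backbone remnants rather than functional elements.

The expression cassette consists of the human CMV immediate-early enhancer and promoter, the mammalian codon-optimized wild-type DsRed1 coding sequence, a remnant of the multiple cloning site, the KPNA2 fragment and an SV40 polyadenylation signal. The insert was cloned between EcoRI and BamHI, which places DsRed at the N-terminus of the fusion. It is not full-length importin α: the record states that it encodes amino acids 251–529, which agrees with the roughly 840 bp annotated KPNA2 coding fragment within a listed insert of about 1 kb.

Importin α is the adapter that binds nuclear localization signals and links cargo to importin β for passage through the nuclear pore. According to the associated publication title, the fusion served as a red nuclear membrane marker in live-cell imaging of mitotic cells, visualized simultaneously with Aurora-A kinase and histone H3.
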