Features (pLannotate 1.2.2; 16 found; start..end, strand, type, name):
     61..364     +  enhancer       CMV enhancer: human cytomegalovirus immediate early enhancer
    365..568     +  promoter       CMV promoter: human cytomegalovirus (CMV) immediate early promoter
    613..1290    +  CDS            DsRed1: wild-type DsRed mammalian codon-optimized
   1291..1311    +  misc_feature   MCS (fragment): multiple cloning site
   1333..2169    +  CDS            KPNA2 (fragment): IMA1_HUMAN - Also known as RCH1, SRP1. Experimental evidence at protein level: Swiss-Prot protein existence level 1. Functions in nuclear protein import as an adapter protein for nuclear receptor KPNB1. Binds specifically and directly to substrates containing either a simple or bipartite NLS motif. Docking of the importin/substrate complex to the nuclear pore complex (NPC) is mediated by KPNB1 through binding to nucleoporin FxFG repeats and the complex is subsequently translocated through the pore by an energy requiring, Ran-dependent mechanism. At the nucleoplasmic side of the NPC, Ran binds
   2226..2251    +  misc_feature   MCS (fragment): multiple cloning site
   2268..2352    +  CDS            large T antigen (fragment): large T antigen from SV40 (simian virus 40)
   2375..2496    +  polyA_signal   SV40 poly(A) signal: SV40 polyadenylation signal
   2530..2958    -  rep_origin     f1 ori (sequence partly withheld): f1 bacteriophage origin of replication; arrow indicates direction of (+) strand synthesis
   2985..3089    +  promoter       AmpR promoter: bla
   3091..3448    +  promoter       SV40 promoter: SV40 enhancer and early promoter
   3483..4277    +  CDS            NeoR/KanR: aminoglycoside phosphotransferase from Tn5; aph(3')-II (or nptII); confers resistance to neomycin, kanamycin, and G418 (Geneticin®)
   4298..4450    +  CDS            ble (fragment): BLE_KLEPN - Experimental evidence at protein level: Swiss-Prot protein existence level 1. Binding protein with a strong affinity to the bleomycin family of antibiotics. Binds to CL990; an antimitotic-antibiotic compound. From Klebsiella pneumoniae.
   4509..4556    +  polyA_signal   HSV TK poly(A) signal: herpes simplex virus thymidine kinase polyadenylation signal (Cole and Stacy, 1985)
   4647..4663    -  polyA_signal   bGH poly(A) signal (fragment): bovine growth hormone polyadenylation signal
   4885..5473    +  rep_origin     ori: high-copy-number ColE1/pMB1/pBR322/pUC origin of replication
>Addgene plasmid #119679 | pDsRed-importinα | addgene full sequence | sequence record 236003 | Addgene NGS Result
TAGTTATTAATAGTAATCAATTACGGGGTCATTAGTTCATAGCCCATATATGGAGTTCCGCGTTACATAA
CTTACGGTAAATGGCCCGCCTGGCTGACCGCCCAACGACCCCCGCCCATTGACGTCAATAATGACGTATG
TTCCCATAGTAACGCCAATAGGGACTTTCCATTGACGTCAATGGGTGGAGTATTTACGGTAAACTGCCCA
CTTGGCAGTACATCAAGTGTATCATATGCCAAGTACGCCCCCTATTGACGTCAATGACGGTAAATGGCCC
GCCTGGCATTATGCCCAGTACATGACCTTATGGGACTTTCCTACTTGGCAGTACATCTACGTATTAGTCA
TCGCTATTACCATGGTGATGCGGTTTTGGCAGTACATCAATGGGCGTGGATAGCGGTTTGACTCACGGGG
ATTTCCAAGTCTCCACCCCATTGACGTCAATGGGAGTTTGTTTTGGCACCAAAATCAACGGGACTTTCCA
AAATGTCGTAACAACTCCGCCCCATTGACGCAAATGGGCGGTAGGCGTGTACGGTGGGAGGTCTATATAA
GCAGAGCTGGTTTAGTGAACCGTCAGATCCGCTAGCGCTACCGGTCGCCACCATGGTGCGCTCCTCCAAG
AACGTCATCAAGGAGTTCATGCGCTTCAAGGTGCGCATGGAGGGCACCGTGAACGGCCACGAGTTCGAGA
TCGAGGGCGAGGGCGAGGGCCGCCCCTACGAGGGCCACAACACCGTGAAGCTGAAGGTGACCAAGGGCGG
CCCCCTGCCCTTCGCCTGGGACATCCTGTCCCCCCAGTTCCAGTACGGCTCCAAGGTGTACGTGAAGCAC
CCCGCCGACATCCCCGACTACAAGAAGCTGTCCTTCCCCGAGGGCTTCAAGTGGGAGCGCGTGATGAACT
TCGAGGACGGCGGCGTGGTGACCGTGACCCAGGACTCCTCCCTGCAGGACGGCTGCTTCATCTACAAGGT
GAAGTTCATCGGCGTGAACTTCCCCTCCGACGGCCCCGTAATGCAGAAGAAGACCATGGGCTGGGAGGCC
TCCACCGAGCGCCTGTACCCCCGCGACGGCGTGCTGAAGGGCGAGATCCACAAGGCCCTGAAGCTGAAGG
ACGGCGGCCACTACCTGGTGGAGTTCAAGTCCATCTACATGGCCAAGAAGCCCGTGCAGCTGCCCGGCTA
CTACTACGTGGACTCCAAGCTGGACATCACCTCCCACAACGAGGACTACACCATCGTGGAGCAGTACGAG
CGCACCGAGGGCCGCCACCACCTGTTCCTGCTCAGATCTCGAGCTCAAGCTAGCTTCGAATTCGGCACGA
GGCAGATTCTTCCTACCTTAGTTCGGCTCCTGCATCATGATGATCCAGAAGTGTTAGCAGATACCTGCTG
GGCTATTTCCTACCTTACTGATGGTCCAAATGAACGAATTGGCATGGTGGTGAAAACAGGAGTTGTGCCC
CAACTTGTGAAGCTTCTAGGAGCTTCTGAATTGCCAATTGTGACTCCTGCCCTAAGAGCCATAGGGAATA
TTGTCACTGGTACAGATGAACAGACTCAGGTTGTGATTGATGCAGGAGCACTCGCCGTCTTTCCCAGCCT
GCTCACCAACCCCAAAACTAACATTCAGAAGGAAGCTACGTGGACAATGTCAAACATCACAGCCGGCCGC
CAGGACCAGATACAGCAAGTTGTGAATCATGGATTAGTCCCATTCCTTGTCAGTGTTCTCTCTAAGGCAG
ATTTTAAGACACAAAAGGAAGCTGTGTGGGCCGTGACCAACTATACCAGTGGTGGAACAGTTGAACAGAT
TGTGTACCTTGTTCACTGTGGCATAATAGAACCGTTGATGAACCTCTTAACTGCAAAAGATACCAAGATT
ATTCTGGTTATCCTGGATGCCATTTCAAATATCTTTCAGGCTGCTGAGAAACTAGGTGAAACTGAGAAAC
TTAGTATAATGATTGAAGAATGTGGAGGCTTAGACAAAATTGAAGCTCTACAAAACCATGAAAATGAGTC
TGTGTATAAGGCTTCGTTAAGCTTAATTGAGAAGTATTTCTCTGTAGAGGAAGAGGAAGATCAAAACGTT
GTACCAGAAACTACCTCTGAAGGCTACACTTTCCAAGTTCAGGATGGGGCTCCTGGGACCTTTAACTTTT
AGATCATGTAGCTGAGACATAAATTTGTTGTGTACTAAAAAAAAAAAAAAAAAACTCGACGGTACCGCGG
GCCCGGGATCCACCGGATCTAGATAACTGATCATAATCAGCCATACCACATTTGTAGAGGTTTTACTTGC
TTTAAAAAACCTCCCACACCTCCCCCTGAACCTGAAACATAAAATGAATGCAATTGTTGTTGTTAACTTG
TTTATTGCAGCTTATAATGGTTACAAATAAAGCAATAGCATCACAAATTTCACAAATAAAGCATTTTTTT
CACTGCATTCTAGTTGTGGTTTGTCCAAACTCATCAATGTATCTTAACGCGTAAATTGTAAGCGTTAATA
TTTTGTTAAAATTCGCGTTAAATTTTTGTTAAATCAGCTCATTTTTTAACCAATAGGCCGAAATCGGCAA
AATCCCTTATAAATCAAAAGAATAGACCGAGATAGGGT
[37 nt withheld, positions 2629-2665]
AAAGAACGTGGACTCCAACGTCAAAGG
[49 nt withheld, positions 2693-2741]
T
[91 nt withheld, positions 2743-2833]
G
[124 nt withheld, positions 2835-2958]
CAGGTGGCACTTTTCGGGGAAATGTGCGCGGAACCCCTATTTGTTTATTTTTCTAAATACATTCAAATAT
GTATCCGCTCATGAGACAATAACCCTGATAAATGCTTCAATAATATTGAAAAAGGAAGAGTCCTGAGGCG
GAAAGAACCAGCTGTGGAATGTGTGTCAGTTAGGGTGTGGAAAGTCCCCAGGCTCCCCAGCAGGCAGAAG
TATGCAAAGCATGCATCTCAATTAGTCAGCAACCAGGTGTGGAAAGTCCCCAGGCTCCCCAGCAGGCAGA
AGTATGCAAAGCATGCATCTCAATTAGTCAGCAACCATAGTCCCGCCCCTAACTCCGCCCATCCCGCCCC
TAACTCCGCCCAGTTCCGCCCATTCTCCGCCCCATGGCTGACTAATTTTTTTTATTTATGCAGAGGCCGA
GGCCGCCTCGGCCTCTGAGCTATTCCAGAAGTAGTGAGGAGGCTTTTTTGGAGGCCTAGGCTTTTGCAAA
GATCGATCAAGAGACAGGATGAGGATCGTTTCGCATGATTGAACAAGATGGATTGCACGCAGGTTCTCCG
GCCGCTTGGGTGGAGAGGCTATTCGGCTATGACTGGGCACAACAGACAATCGGCTGCTCTGATGCCGCCG
TGTTCCGGCTGTCAGCGCAGGGGCGCCCGGTTCTTTTTGTCAAGACCGACCTGTCCGGTGCCCTGAATGA
ACTGCAAGACGAGGCAGCGCGGCTATCGTGGCTGGCCACGACGGGCGTTCCTTGCGCAGCTGTGCTCGAC
GTTGTCACTGAAGCGGGAAGGGACTGGCTGCTATTGGGCGAAGTGCCGGGGCAGGATCTCCTGTCATCTC
ACCTTGCTCCTGCCGAGAAAGTATCCATCATGGCTGATGCAATGCGGCGGCTGCATACGCTTGATCCGGC
TACCTGCCCATTCGACCACCAAGCGAAACATCGCATCGAGCGAGCACGTACTCGGATGGAAGCCGGTCTT
GTCGATCAGGATGATCTGGACGAAGAGCATCAGGGGCTCGCGCCAGCCGAACTGTTCGCCAGGCTCAAGG
CGAGCATGCCCGACGGCGAGGATCTCGTCGTGACCCATGGCGATGCCTGCTTGCCGAATATCATGGTGGA
AAATGGCCGCTTTTCTGGATTCATCGACTGTGGCCGGCTGGGTGTGGCGGACCGCTATCAGGACATAGCG
TTGGCTACCCGTGATATTGCTGAAGAGCTTGGCGGCGAATGGGCTGACCGCTTCCTCGTGCTTTACGGTA
TCGCCGCTCCCGATTCGCAGCGCATCGCCTTCTATCGCCTTCTTGACGAGTTCTTCTGAGCGGGACTCTG
GGGTTCGAAATGACCGACCAAGCGACGCCCAACCTGCCATCACGAGATTTCGATTCCACCGCCGCCTTCT
ATGAAAGGTTGGGCTTCGGAATCGTTTTCCGGGACGCCGGCTGGATGATCCTCCAGCGCGGGGATCTCAT
GCTGGAGTTCTTCGCCCACCCTAGGGGGAGGCTAACTGAAACACGGAAGGAGACAATACCGGAAGGAACC
CGCGCTATGACGGCAATAAAAAGACAGAATAAAACGCACGGTGTTGGGTCGTTTGTTCATAAACGCGGGG
TTCGGTCCCAGGGCTGGCACTCTGTCGATACCCCACCGAGACCCCATTGGGGCCAATACGCCCGCGTTTC
TTCCTTTTCCCCACCCCACCCCCCAAGTTCGGGTGAAGGCCCAGGGCTCGCAGCCAACGTCGGGGCGGCA
GGCCCTGCCATAGCCTCAGGTTACTCATATATACTTTAGATTGATTTAAAACTTCATTTTTAATTTAAAA
GGATCTAGGTGAAGATCCTTTTTGATAATCTCATGACCAAAATCCCTTAACGTGAGTTTTCGTTCCACTG
AGCGTCAGACCCCGTAGAAAAGATCAAAGGATCTTCTTGAGATCCTTTTTTTCTGCGCGTAATCTGCTGC
TTGCAAACAAAAAAACCACCGCTACCAGCGGTGGTTTGTTTGCCGGATCAAGAGCTACCAACTCTTTTTC
CGAAGGTAACTGGCTTCAGCAGAGCGCAGATACCAAATACTGTTCTTCTAGTGTAGCCGTAGTTAGGCCA
CCACTTCAAGAACTCTGTAGCACCGCCTACATACCTCGCTCTGCTAATCCTGTTACCAGTGGCTGCTGCC
AGTGGCGATAAGTCGTGTCTTACCGGGTTGGACTCAAGACGATAGTTACCGGATAAGGCGCAGCGGTCGG
GCTGAACGGGGGGTTCGTGCACACAGCCCAGCTTGGAGCGAACGACCTACACCGAACTGAGATACCTACA
GCGTGAGCTATGAGAAAGCGCCACGCTTCCCGAAGGGAGAAAGGCGGACAGGTATCCGGTAAGCGGCAGG
GTCGGAACAGGAGAGCGCACGAGGGAGCTTCCAGGGGGAAACGCCTGGTATCTTTATAGTCCTGTCGGGT
TTCGCCACCTCTGACTTGAGCGTCGATTTTTGTGATGCTCGTCAGGGGGGCGGAGCCTATGGAAAAACGC
CAGCAACGCGGCCTTTTTACGGTTCCTGGCCTTTTGCTGGCCTTTTGCTCACATGTTCTTTCCTGCGTTA
TCCCCTGATTCTGTGGATAACCGTATTACCGCCATGCAT
