>Addgene plasmid #119679 | pDsRed-importinα | depositor partial sequence | sequence record 232218 | insert
GAATTCGGCACGAGGCAGATTCTTCCTACCTTAGTTCGGCTCCTGCATCATGATGATCCAGAAGTGTTAG
CAGATACCTGCTGGGCTATTTCCTACCTTACTGATGGTCCAAATGAACGAATTGGCATGGTGGTGAAAAC
AGGAGTTGTGCCCCAACTTGTGAAGCTTCTAGGAGCTTCTGAATTGCCAATTGTGACTCCTGCCCTAAGA
GCCATAGGGAATATTGTCACTGGTACAGATGAACAGACTCAGGTTGTGATTGATGCAGGAGCACTCGCCG
TCTTTCCCAGCCTGCTCACCAACCCCAAAACTAACATTCAGAAGGAAGCTACGTGGACAATGTCAAACAT
CACAGCCGGCCGCCAGGACCAGATACAGCAAGTTGTGAATCATGGATTAGTCCCATTCCTTGTCAGTGTT
CTCTCTAAGGCAGATTTTAAGACACAAAAGGAAGCTGTGTGGGCCGTGACCAACTATACCAGTGGTGGAA
CAGTTGAACAGATTGTGTACCT
